>Addgene plasmid #47318 | Cas9m3-VP64 | depositor partial sequence | sequence record 67417 | Cas9m3-VP64 sequence 4365 bps
GCCACCATGCCCAAGAAGAAGAGGAAGGTGGGAAGGGGGATGGACAAGAAGTACTCCATTGGGCTCGCTA
TCGGCACAAACAGCGTCGGCTGGGCCGTCATTACGGACGAGTACAAGGTGCCGAGCAAAAAATTCAAAGT
TCTGGGCAATACCGATCGCCACAGCATAAAGAAGAACCTCATTGGCGCCCTCCTGTTCGACTCCGGGGAG
ACGGCCGAAGCCACGCGGCTCAAAAGAACAGCACGGCGCAGATATACCCGCAGAAAGAATCGGATCTGCT
ACCTGCAGGAGATCTTTAGTAATGAGATGGCTAAGGTGGATGACTCTTTCTTCCATAGGCTGGAGGAGTC
CTTTTTGGTGGAGGAGGATAAAAAGCACGAGCGCCACCCAATCTTTGGCAATATCGTGGACGAGGTGGCG
TACCATGAAAAGTACCCAACCATATATCATCTGAGGAAGAAGCTTGTAGACAGTACTGATAAGGCTGACT
TGCGGTTGATCTATCTCGCGCTGGCGCATATGATCAAATTTCGGGGACACTTCCTCATCGAGGGGGACCT
GAACCCAGACAACAGCGATGTCGACAAACTCTTTATCCAACTGGTTCAGACTTACAATCAGCTTTTCGAA
GAGAACCCGATCAACGCATCCGGAGTTGACGCCAAAGCAATCCTGAGCGCTAGGCTGTCCAAATCCCGGC
GGCTCGAAAACCTCATCGCACAGCTCCCTGGGGAGAAGAAGAACGGCCTGTTTGGTAATCTTATCGCCCT
GTCACTCGGGCTGACCCCCAACTTTAAATCTAACTTCGACCTGGCCGAAGATGCCAAGCTTCAACTGAGC
AAAGACACCTACGATGATGATCTCGACAATCTGCTGGCCCAGATCGGCGACCAGTACGCAGACCTTTTTT
TGGCGGCAAAGAACCTGTCAGACGCCATTCTGCTGAGTGATATTCTGCGAGTGAACACGGAGATCACCAA
AGCTCCGCTGAGCGCTAGTATGATCAAGCGCTATGATGAGCACCACCAAGACTTGACTTTGCTGAAGGCC
CTTGTCAGACAGCAACTGCCTGAGAAGTACAAGGAAATTTTCTTCGATCAGTCTAAAAATGGCTACGCCG
GATACATTGACGGCGGAGCAAGCCAGGAGGAATTTTACAAATTTATTAAGCCCATCTTGGAAAAAATGGA
CGGCACCGAGGAGCTGCTGGTAAAGCTTAACAGAGAAGATCTGTTGCGCAAACAGCGCACTTTCGACAAT
GGAAGCATCCCCCACCAGATTCACCTGGGCGAACTGCACGCTATCCTCAGGCGGCAAGAGGATTTCTACC
CCTTTTTGAAAGATAACAGGGAAAAGATTGAGAAAATCCTCACATTTCGGATACCCTACTATGTAGGCCC
CCTCGCCCGGGGAAATTCCAGATTCGCGTGGATGACTCGCAAATCAGAAGAGACCATCACTCCCTGGAAC
TTCGAGGAAGTCGTGGATAAGGGGGCCTCTGCCCAGTCCTTCATCGAAAGGATGACTAACTTTGATAAAA
ATCTGCCTAACGAAAAGGTGCTTCCTAAACACTCTCTGCTGTACGAGTACTTCACAGTTTATAACGAGCT
CACCAAGGTCAAATACGTCACAGAAGGGATGAGAAAGCCAGCATTCCTGTCTGGAGAGCAGAAGAAAGCT
ATCGTGGACCTCCTCTTCAAGACGAACCGGAAAGTTACCGTGAAACAGCTCAAAGAAGACTATTTCAAAA
AGATTGAATGTTTCGACTCTGTTGAAATCAGCGGAGTGGAGGATCGCTTCAACGCATCCCTGGGAACGTA
TCACGATCTCCTGAAAATCATTAAAGACAAGGACTTCCTGGACAATGAGGAGAACGAGGACATTCTTGAG
GACATTGTCCTCACCCTTACGTTGTTTGAAGATAGGGAGATGATTGAAGAACGCTTGAAAACTTACGCTC
ATCTCTTCGACGACAAAGTCATGAAACAGCTCAAGAGGCGCCGATATACAGGATGGGGGCGGCTGTCAAG
AAAACTGATCAATGGGATCCGAGACAAGCAGAGTGGAAAGACAATCCTGGATTTTCTTAAGTCCGATGGA
TTTGCCAACCGGAACTTCATGCAGTTGATCCATGATGACTCTCTCACCTTTAAGGAGGACATCCAGAAAG
CACAAGTTTCTGGCCAGGGGGACAGTCTTCACGAGCACATCGCTAATCTTGCAGGTAGCCCAGCTATCAA
AAAGGGAATACTGCAGACCGTTAAGGTCGTGGATGAACTCGTCAAAGTAATGGGAAGGCATAAGCCCGAG
AATATCGTTATCGAGATGGCCCGAGAGAACCAAACTACCCAGAAGGGACAGAAGAACAGTAGGGAAAGGA
TGAAGAGGATTGAAGAGGGTATAAAAGAACTGGGGTCCCAAATCCTTAAGGAACACCCAGTTGAAAACAC
CCAGCTTCAGAATGAGAAGCTCTACCTGTACTACCTGCAGAACGGCAGGGACATGTACGTGGATCAGGAA
CTGGACATCAATCGGCTCTCCGACTACGACGTGGCTGCTATCGTGCCCCAGTCTTTTCTCAAAGATGATT
CTATTGATAATAAAGTGTTGACAAGATCCGATAAAAATAGAGGGAAGAGTGATAACGTCCCCTCAGAAGA
AGTTGTCAAGAAAATGAAAAATTATTGGCGGCAGCTGCTGAACGCCAAACTGATCACACAACGGAAGTTC
GATAATCTGACTAAGGCTGAACGAGGTGGCCTGTCTGAGTTGGATAAAGCCGGCTTCATCAAAAGGCAGC
TTGTTGAGACACGCCAGATCACCAAGCACGTGGCCCAAATTCTCGATTCACGCATGAACACCAAGTACGA
TGAAAATGACAAACTGATTCGAGAGGTGAAAGTTATTACTCTGAAGTCTAAGCTGGTCTCAGATTTCAGA
AAGGACTTTCAGTTTTATAAGGTGAGAGAGATCAACAATTACCACCATGCGCATGATGCCTACCTGAATG
CAGTGGTAGGCACTGCACTTATCAAAAAATATCCCAAGCTTGAATCTGAATTTGTTTACGGAGACTATAA
AGTGTACGATGTTAGGAAAATGATCGCAAAGTCTGAGCAGGAAATAGGCAAGGCCACCGCTAAGTACTTC
TTTTACAGCAATATTATGAATTTTTTCAAGACCGAGATTACACTGGCCAATGGAGAGATTCGGAAGCGAC
CACTTATCGAAACAAACGGAGAAACAGGAGAAATCGTGTGGGACAAGGGTAGGGATTTCGCGACAGTCCG
GAAGGTCCTGTCCATGCCGCAGGTGAACATCGTTAAAAAGACCGAAGTACAGACCGGAGGCTTCTCCAAG
GAAAGTATCCTCCCGAAAAGGAACAGCGACAAGCTGATCGCACGCAAAAAAGATTGGGACCCCAAGAAAT
ACGGCGGATTCGATTCTCCTACAGTCGCTTACAGTGTACTGGTTGTGGCCAAAGTGGAGAAAGGGAAGTC
TAAAAAACTCAAAAGCGTCAAGGAACTGCTGGGCATCACAATCATGGAGCGATCAAGCTTCGAAAAAAAC
CCCATCGACTTTCTCGAGGCGAAAGGATATAAAGAGGTCAAAAAAGACCTCATCATTAAGCTTCCCAAGT
ACTCTCTCTTTGAGCTTGAAAACGGCCGGAAACGAATGCTCGCTAGTGCGGGCGAGCTGCAGAAAGGTAA
CGAGCTGGCACTGCCCTCTAAATACGTTAATTTCTTGTATCTGGCCAGCCACTATGAAAAGCTCAAAGGG
TCTCCCGAAGATAATGAGCAGAAGCAGCTGTTCGTGGAACAACACAAACACTACCTTGATGAGATCATCG
AGCAAATAAGCGAATTCTCCAAAAGAGTGATCCTCGCCGACGCTAACCTCGATAAGGTGCTTTCTGCTTA
CAATAAGCACAGGGATAAGCCCATCAGGGAGCAGGCAGAAAACATTATCCACTTGTTTACTCTGACCAAC
TTGGGCGCGCCTGCAGCCTTCAAGTACTTCGACACCACCATAGACAGAAAGCGGTACACCTCTACAAAGG
AGGTCCTGGACGCCACACTGATTCATCAGTCAATTACGGGGCTCTATGAAACAAGAATCGACCTCTCTCA
GCTCGGTGGAGACAGCAGGGCTGACCCCAAGAAGAAGAGGAAGGTGGAGGCCAGCGGTTCCGGACGGGCT
GACGCATTGGACGATTTTGATCTGGATATGCTGGGAAGTGACGCCCTCGATGATTTTGACCTTGACATGC
TTGGTTCGGATGCCCTTGATGACTTTGACCTCGACATGCTCGGCAGTGACGCCCTTGATGATTTCGACCT
GGACATGCTGATTAACTCTAGATGA
