>Addgene plasmid #47318 | Cas9m3-VP64 | addgene partial sequence | sequence record 68955 | cmv-f 5'-CGCAAATGGGCGGTAGGCGTG-3'
GCAGAGCTCGTTTAGTGAACCGTCAGATCGCCTGGAGACGCCATCCACGCTGTTTTGACCTCCATAGAAG
ACACCGGGACCGATCCAGCCTCCGGACTCTAGAGGATCGAACCCTTGCCACCATGCCCAAGAAGAAGAGG
AAGGTGGGAAGGGGGATGGACAAGAAGTACTCCATTGGGCTCGCTATCGGCACAAACAGCGTCGGCTGGG
CCGTCATTACGGACGAGTACAAGGTGCCGAGCAAAAAATTCAAAGTTCTGGGCAATACCGATCGCCACAG
CATAAAGAAGAACCTCATTGGCGCCCTCCTGTTCGACTCCGGGGAGACGGCCGAAGCCACGCGGCTCAAA
AGAACAGCACGGCGCAGATATACCCGCAGAAAGAATCGGATCTGCTACCTGCAGGAGATCTTTAGTAATG
AGATGGCTAAGGTGGATGACTCTTTCTTCCATAGGCTGGAGGAGTCCTTTTTGGTGGAGGAGGATAAAAA
GCACGAGCGCCACCCAATCTTTGGCAATATCGTGGACGAGGTGGCGTACCATGAAAAGTACCCAACCATA
TATCATCTGAGGAAGAAGCTTGTAGACAGTACTGATAAGGCTGACTTGCGGTTGATCTATCTCGCGCTGG
CGCATATGATCAAATTTCGGGGACACTTCCTCATCGAGGGGGACCTGAACCCAGACAACAGCGATGTCGA
CAAACTCTTTATCCAACTGGTTCAGACTTACAATCAGCTTTTCGAAGAGAACCCGATCAACGCATCCGGA
GTTGACGCCAAAGCAATCCTGAGCGCTAGGCTGTCCAAATCCCGGCGGCTCGAAAACCTCATCGCACAGC
TCCCTGGGGAGAAGAAGAACGGCCTGTTTGGTAATCTTATCGCCCTGTCACTCGGGCTGACCCCCAACTT
TAAATCTAACTTCGACCTGG
