>Addgene plasmid #47318 | Cas9m3-VP64 | addgene partial sequence | sequence record 68956 | TK-pA-R2 5'-GGTGGGGAAAAGGAAGAAAC-3'
GGTGGGGTATCGACAGAGTGCCAGCCCTGGGACCGAACCCCGCGTTTATGAACAAACGACCCAACACCCG
TGCGTTTTATTCTGTCTTTTTATTGCCGTCATAGCGCGGGTTCCTTCCGGTATTGTCTCCTTCCGTGTTT
CAGTTAGCCTCCCCCGTTTAAACTCATTACTAACCGGTAGGGATCGAACCCTTTCATCTAGAGTTAATCA
GCATGTCCAGGTCGAAATCATCAAGGGCGTCACTGCCGAGCATGTCGAGGTCAAAGTCATCAAGGGCATC
CGAACCAAGCATGTCAAGGTCAAAATCATCGAGGGCGTCACTTCCCAGCATATCCAGATCAAAATCGTCC
AATGCGTCAGCCCGTCCGGAACCGCTGGCCTCCACCTTCCTCTTCTTCTTGGGGTCAGCCCTGCTGTCTC
CACCGAGCTGAGAGAGGTCGATTCTTGTTTCATAGAGCCCCGTAATTGACTGATGAATCAGTGTGGCGTC
CAGGACCTCCTTTGTAGAGGTGTACCGCTTTCTGTCTATGGTGGTGTCGAAGTACTTGAAGGCTGCAGGC
GCGCCCAAGTTGGTCAGAGTAAACAAGTGGATAATGTTTTCTGCCTGCTCCCTGATGGGCTTATCCCTGT
GCTTATTGTAAGCAGAAAGCACCTTATCGAGGTTAGCGTCGGCGAGGATCACTCTTTTGGAGAATTCGCT
TATTTGCTCGATGATCTCATCAAGGTAGTGTTTGTGTTGTTCCACGAACAGCTGCTTCTGCTCATTATCT
TCGGGAGACCCTTTGAGCTTTTCATAGTGGCTGGCCAGATACAAGAAATTAACGTATTTAGAGGGCAGTG
CCAGCTCGTTACCTTTCTGCAGCTCGCCCGCACTAGCGAGCATTCGTTTCCGGCCGTTTTCAAGCTCAAA
GAGAGAGTACTTGGGAAGCTTAATGATGAGGTCTTTTT
