[The description below was written by a language model from this plasmid's Addgene catalogue record.]
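Description:
Cas9m3-VP64 is a CRISPR-type plasmid built on the pcDNA3.3_TOPO backbone, a commercial mammalian expression vector. It is propagated in bacteria under ampicillin selection; the record lists the copy number as unknown and provides no feature table, so the origin of replication, the promoter driving the insert, the polyadenylation signal and any mammalian selection marker are not explicitly documented. pcDNA3.3-family vectors generally use a strong viral promoter for constitutive expression in transfected mammalian cells, but that should be confirmed against the full sequence rather than assumed from this entry.

The insert is a fusion of Cas9m3, a mutant form of Cas9, to VP64, a synthetic transcriptional activation domain made of four tandem copies of the minimal herpes simplex virus VP16 activation motif. The stated purpose is a "Cas9m3 Activator": the Cas9 portion serves as an RNA-guided DNA-binding module that, directed by a separately supplied guide RNA, brings VP64 to a chosen locus to stimulate transcription instead of cutting it. The "m3" designation indicates one of a series of Cas9 mutants, but the record does not state which substitutions it carries, the species of origin of the Cas9, or whether nuclear localization signals or epitope tags are present.

The associated work concerns Cas9 transcriptional activators used for target specificity screening, alongside paired nickases for genome engineering. This suggests the construct is intended for guide RNA-programmed gene activation and for reporter-based assessment of Cas9 targeting specificity in mammalian cells.
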