Addgene plasmid #47318: Cas9m3-VP64
Purpose: Cas9m3 Activator
Depositing lab: George Church. Depositing organization: Harvard Medical School. Publication: CAS9 transcriptional activators for target specificity screening and paired nickases for cooperative genome engineering. Mali P, Aach J, Stranges PB, Esvelt KM, Moosburner M, Kosuri S, Yang L, Church GM. Nat Biotechnol. 2013 Aug 1. doi: 10.1038/nbt.2675. PubMed 23907171.
Backbone
  Vector backbone: pcDNA3.3_TOPO
  Vector type: CRISPR
Growth in bacteria
  Bacterial resistance: Ampicillin, 100 μg/mL
  Growth temperature: 37°C
  Growth strain: Stbl3
  Copy number: Unknown
Gene/Insert
  Gene/Insert name: Cas9m3-VP64
Terms and licenses: Academic/Nonprofit Terms; Industry Terms: Not Available to Industry
How to cite: Cas9m3-VP64 was a gift from George Church (Addgene plasmid # 47318 ; http://n2t.net/addgene:47318 ; RRID:Addgene_47318)
